>Addgene plasmid #159672 | 874V=βTub-NLS-hSpCas9-T2A-GFP, Opie2-dsRed-SV40 | addgene full sequence | sequence record 314881 | Addgene NGS Result
GACTATAAGGACCACGACGGAGACTACAAGGATCATGATATTGATTACAAAGACGATGACGATAAGATGG
CCCCAAAGAAGAAGCGGAAGGTCGGTATCCACGGAGTCCCAGCAGCCGACAAGAAGTACAGCATCGGCCT
GGACATCGGCACCAACTCTGTGGGCTGGGCCGTGATCACCGACGAGTACAAGGTGCCCAGCAAGAAATTC
AAGGTGCTGGGCAACACCGACCGGCACAGCATCAAGAAGAACCTGATCGGAGCCCTGCTGTTCGACAGCG
GCGAAACAGCCGAGGCCACCCGGCTGAAGAGAACCGCCAGAAGAAGATACACCAGACGGAAGAACCGGAT
CTGCTATCTGCAAGAGATCTTCAGCAACGAGATGGCCAAGGTGGACGACAGCTTCTTCCACAGACTGGAA
GAGTCCTTCCTGGTGGAAGAGGATAAGAAGCACGAGCGGCACCCCATCTTCGGCAACATCGTGGACGAGG
TGGCCTACCACGAGAAGTACCCCACCATCTACCACCTGAGAAAGAAACTGGTGGACAGCACCGACAAGGC
CGACCTGCGGCTGATCTATCTGGCCCTGGCCCACATGATCAAGTTCCGGGGCCACTTCCTGATCGAGGGC
GACCTGAACCCCGACAACAGCGACGTGGACAAGCTGTTCATCCAGCTGGTGCAGACCTACAACCAGCTGT
TCGAGGAAAACCCCATCAACGCCAGCGGCGTGGACGCCAAGGCCATCCTGTCTGCCAGACTGAGCAAGAG
CAGACGGCTGGAAAATCTGATCGCCCAGCTGCCCGGCGAGAAGAAGAATGGCCTGTTCGGAAACCTGATT
GCCCTGAGCCTGGGCCTGACCCCCAACTTCAAGAGCAACTTCGACCTGGCCGAGGATGCCAAACTGCAGC
TGAGCAAGGACACCTACGACGACGACCTGGACAACCTGCTGGCCCAGATCGGCGACCAGTACGCCGACCT
GTTTCTGGCCGCCAAGAACCTGTCCGACGCCATCCTGCTGAGCGACATCCTGAGAGTGAACACCGAGATC
ACCAAGGCCCCCCTGAGCGCCTCTATGATCAAGAGATACGACGAGCACCACCAGGACCTGACCCTGCTGA
AAGCTCTCGTGCGGCAGCAGCTGCCTGAGAAGTACAAAGAGATTTTCTTCGACCAGAGCAAGAACGGCTA
CGCCGGCTACATTGACGGCGGAGCCAGCCAGGAAGAGTTCTACAAGTTCATCAAGCCCATCCTGGAAAAG
ATGGACGGCACCGAGGAACTGCTCGTGAAGCTGAACAGAGAGGACCTGCTGCGGAAGCAGCGGACCTTCG
ACAACGGCAGCATCCCCCACCAGATCCACCTGGGAGAGCTGCACGCCATTCTGCGGCGGCAGGAAGATTT
TTACCCATTCCTGAAGGACAACCGGGAAAAGATCGAGAAGATCCTGACCTTCCGCATCCCCTACTACGTG
GGCCCTCTGGCCAGGGGAAACAGCAGATTCGCCTGGATGACCAGAAAGAGCGAGGAAACCATCACCCCCT
GGAACTTCGAGGAAGTGGTGGACAAGGGCGCTTCCGCCCAGAGCTTCATCGAGCGGATGACCAACTTCGA
TAAGAACCTGCCCAACGAGAAGGTGCTGCCCAAGCACAGCCTGCTGTACGAGTACTTCACCGTGTATAAC
GAGCTGACCAAAGTGAAATACGTGACCGAGGGAATGAGAAAGCCCGCCTTCCTGAGCGGCGAGCAGAAAA
AGGCCATCGTGGACCTGCTGTTCAAGACCAACCGGAAAGTGACCGTGAAGCAGCTGAAAGAGGACTACTT
CAAGAAAATCGAGTGCTTCGACTCCGTGGAAATCTCCGGCGTGGAAGATCGGTTCAACGCCTCCCTGGGC
ACATACCACGATCTGCTGAAAATTATCAAGGACAAGGACTTCCTGGACAATGAGGAAAACGAGGACATTC
TGGAAGATATCGTGCTGACCCTGACACTGTTTGAGGACAGAGAGATGATCGAGGAACGGCTGAAAACCTA
TGCCCACCTGTTCGACGACAAAGTGATGAAGCAGCTGAAGCGGCGGAGATACACCGGCTGGGGCAGGCTG
AGCCGGAAGCTGATCAACGGCATCCGGGACAAGCAGTCCGGCAAGACAATCCTGGATTTCCTGAAGTCCG
ACGGCTTCGCCAACAGAAACTTCATGCAGCTGATCCACGACGACAGCCTGACCTTTAAAGAGGACATCCA
GAAAGCCCAGGTGTCCGGCCAGGGCGATAGCCTGCACGAGCACATTGCCAATCTGGCCGGCAGCCCCGCC
ATTAAGAAGGGCATCCTGCAGACAGTGAAGGTGGTGGACGAGCTCGTGAAAGTGATGGGCCGGCACAAGC
CCGAGAACATCGTGATCGAAATGGCCAGAGAGAACCAGACCACCCAGAAGGGACAGAAGAACAGCCGCGA
GAGAATGAAGCGGATCGAAGAGGGCATCAAAGAGCTGGGCAGCCAGATCCTGAAAGAACACCCCGTGGAA
AACACCCAGCTGCAGAACGAGAAGCTGTACCTGTACTACCTGCAGAATGGGCGGGATATGTACGTGGACC
AGGAACTGGACATCAACCGGCTGTCCGACTACGATGTGGACCATATCGTGCCTCAGAGCTTTCTGAAGGA
CGACTCCATCGACAACAAGGTGCTGACCAGAAGCGACAAGAACCGGGGCAAGAGCGACAACGTGCCCTCC
GAAGAGGTCGTGAAGAAGATGAAGAACTACTGGCGGCAGCTGCTGAACGCCAAGCTGATTACCCAGAGAA
AGTTCGACAATCTGACCAAGGCCGAGAGAGGCGGCCTGAGCGAACTGGATAAGGCCGGCTTCATCAAGAG
ACAGCTGGTGGAAACCCGGCAGATCACAAAGCACGTGGCACAGATCCTGGACTCCCGGATGAACACTAAG
TACGACGAGAATGACAAGCTGATCCGGGAAGTGAAAGTGATCACCCTGAAGTCCAAGCTGGTGTCCGATT
TCCGGAAGGATTTCCAGTTTTACAAAGTGCGCGAGATCAACAACTACCACCACGCCCACGACGCCTACCT
GAACGCCGTCGTGGGAACCGCCCTGATCAAAAAGTACCCTAAGCTGGAAAGCGAGTTCGTGTACGGCGAC
TACAAGGTGTACGACGTGCGGAAGATGATCGCCAAGAGCGAGCAGGAAATCGGCAAGGCTACCGCCAAGT
ACTTCTTCTACAGCAACATCATGAACTTTTTCAAGACCGAGATTACCCTGGCCAACGGCGAGATCCGGAA
GCGGCCTCTGATCGAGACAAACGGCGAAACCGGGGAGATCGTGTGGGATAAGGGCCGGGATTTTGCCACC
GTGCGGAAAGTGCTGAGCATGCCCCAAGTGAATATCGTGAAAAAGACCGAGGTGCAGACAGGCGGCTTCA
GCAAAGAGTCTATCCTGCCCAAGAGGAACAGCGATAAGCTGATCGCCAGAAAGAAGGACTGGGACCCTAA
GAAGTACGGCGGCTTCGACAGCCCCACCGTGGCCTATTCTGTGCTGGTGGTGGCCAAAGTGGAAAAGGGC
AAGTCCAAGAAACTGAAGAGTGTGAAAGAGCTGCTGGGGATCACCATCATGGAAAGAAGCAGCTTCGAGA
AGAATCCCATCGACTTTCTGGAAGCCAAGGGCTACAAAGAAGTGAAAAAGGACCTGATCATCAAGCTGCC
TAAGTACTCCCTGTTCGAGCTGGAAAACGGCCGGAAGAGAATGCTGGCCTCTGCCGGCGAACTGCAGAAG
GGAAACGAACTGGCCCTGCCCTCCAAATATGTGAACTTCCTGTACCTGGCCAGCCACTATGAGAAGCTGA
AGGGCTCCCCCGAGGATAATGAGCAGAAACAGCTGTTTGTGGAACAGCACAAGCACTACCTGGACGAGAT
CATCGAGCAGATCAGCGAGTTCTCCAAGAGAGTGATCCTGGCCGACGCTAATCTGGACAAAGTGCTGTCC
GCCTACAACAAGCACCGGGATAAGCCCATCAGAGAGCAGGCCGAGAATATCATCCACCTGTTTACCCTGA
CCAATCTGGGAGCCCCTGCCGCCTTCAAGTACTTTGACACCACCATCGACCGGAAGAGGTACACCAGCAC
CAAAGAGGTGCTGGACGCCACCCTGATCCACCAGAGCATCACCGGCCTGTACGAGACACGGATCGACCTG
TCTCAGCTGGGAGGCGACAAAAGGCCGGCGGCCACGAAAAAGGCCGGCCAGGCAAAAAAGAAAAAGGAGG
GCAGAGGAAGTCTTCTAACATGCGGTGACGTGGAGGAGAATCCCGGCCCTATGGTGAGCAAGGGCGAGGA
GCTGTTCACCGGGGTGGTGCCCATCCTGGTCGAGCTGGACGGCGACGTAAACGGCCACAAGTTCAGCGTG
TCCGGCGAGGGCGAGGGCGATGCCACCTACGGCAAGCTGACCCTGAAGTTCATCTGCACCACCAGCAAGC
TGCCCGTGCCCTGGCCCACCCTCGTGACCACCCTGACCTACGGCGTGCAGTGCTTCAGCCGCTACCCCGA
CCACATGAAGCAGCACGACTTCTTCAAGTCCGCCATGCCCGAAGGCTACGTCCAGGAGCGCACCATCTTC
TTCAAGGACGACGGCAACTACAAGACCCGCGCCGAGGTGAAGTTCGAGGGCGACACCCTGGTGAACCGCA
TCGAGCTGAAGGGCATCGACTTCAAGGAGGACGGCAACATCCTGGGGCACAAGCTGGAGTACAACTACAA
CAGCCACAACGTCTATATCATGGCCGACAAGCAGAAGAACGGCATCAAGGTGAACTTCAAGATCCGCCAC
AACATCGAGGACGGCAGCGTGCAGCTCGCCGACCACTACCAGCAGAACACCCCCATCGGCGACGGCCCCG
TGCTGCTGCCCGACAACCACTACCTGAGCACCCAGTCCGCCCTGAGCAAAGACCCCAACGAGAAGCGCGA
TCACATGGTCCTGCTGGAGTTCGTGACCGCCGCCGGGATCACTCTCGGCATGGACGAGCTGTACAAGTAA
TTAATTAACTAGAATGAATCGTTTTTAAAATAACAAATCAATTGTTTTATAATATTCGTACGATTCTTTG
ATTATGTAATAAAATGTGATCATTAGGAAGATTACGAAAAATATAAAAAATATGAGTTCTGTGTGTATAA
CAAATGCTGTAAACGCCACAATTGTGTTTGTTGCAAATAAACCCATGATTATTTGATTAAAATTGTTGTT
TTCTTTGTTCATAGACAATAGTGTGTTTTGCCTAAACGTGTACTGCATAAACTCCATGCGAGTGTATAGC
GAGCTAGTGGCTAACGCTTGCCCCACCAAAGTAGATTCGTCAAAATCCTCAATTTCATCACCCTCCTCCA
AGTTTAACATTTGGCCGTCGGAATTAACTTCTAAAGATGCCACATAATCTAATAAATGAAATAGAGATTC
AAACGTGGCGTCATCGTCCGTTTCGACCATTTCCGAAAAGAACTCGGGCATAAACTCTATGATTTCTCTG
GACGTGGTGTTGTCGAAACTCTCAAAGTACGCAGTCAGGAACGTGCGCGACATGTCGTCGGGAAACTCGC
GCGGAAACATGTTGTTGTAACCGAACGGGTCCCATAGCGCCAAAACCAAATCTGCCAGCGTCAATAGAAT
GAGCACGATGCCGACAATGGAGCTGGCTTGGATAGCGATTCGAGTTAACGGCCGGGGCGCGCCCATACTC
GGTGGCCTCCCCACCACCAACTTTTTTGCACTGCAAAAAAACACGCTTTTGCACGCGGGCCCATACATAG
TACAAACTCTACGTTTCGTAGACTATTTTACATAAATAGTCTACACCGTTGTATACGCTCCAAATACACT
ACCACACATTGAACCTTTTTGCAGTGCAAAAAAGTACGTGTCGGCAGTCACGTAGGCCGGCCTTATCGGG
TCGCGTCCTGTCACGTACGAATCACATTATCGGACCGGACGAGTGTTGTCTTATCGTGACAGGACGCCAG
CTTCCTGTGTTGCTAACCGCAGCCGGACGCAACTCCTTATCGGAACAGGACGCGCCTCCATATCAGCCGC
GCGTTATCTCATGCGCGTGACCGGACACGAGGCGCCCGTCCCGCTTATCGCGCCTATAAATACAGCCCGC
AACGATCTGGTAAACACAGTTGAACAGCATCTGTTACAGCGACACAACATGAGCCGGTCCAACAACGCCA
ACGCGCCCACGCCATCCAACCGCCGCCGCAACCTGTCTCTGGTGATGGTGCGCTCCTCCAAGAACGTCAT
CAAGGAGTTCATGCGCTTCAAGGTGCGCATGGAGGGCACCGTGAACGGCCACGAGTTCGAGATCGAGGGC
GAGGGCGAGGGCCGCCCCTACGAGGGCCACAACACCGTGAAGCTGAAGGTGACCAAGGGCGGCCCCCTGC
CCTTCGCCTGGGACATCCTGTCCCCCCAGTTCCAGTACGGCTCCAAGGTGTACGTGAAGCACCCCGCCGA
CATCCCCGACTACAAGAAGCTGTCCTTCCCCGAGGGCTTCAAGTGGGAGCGCGTGATGAACTTCGAGGAC
GGCGGCGTGGTGACCGTGACCCAGGACTCCTCCCTGCAGGACGGCTGCTTCATCTACAAGGTGAAGTTCA
TCGGCGTGAACTTCCCCTCCGACGGCCCCGTAATGCAGAAGAAGACCATGGGCTGGGAGGCCTCCACCGA
GCGCCTGTACCCCCGCGACGGCGTGCTGAAGGGCGAGATCCACAAGGCCCTGAAGCTGAAGGACGGCGGC
CACTACCTGGTGGAGTTCAAGTCCATCTACATGGCCAAGAAGCCCGTGCAGCTGCCCGGCTACTACTACG
TGGACTCCAAGCTGGACATCACCTCCCACAACGAGGACTACACCATCGTGGAGCAGTACGAGCGCACCGA
GGGCCGCCACCACCTGTTCCTGTAGGACTCTAGATCATAATCAGCCATACCACATTTGTAGAGGTTTTAC
TTGCTTTAAAAAACCTCCCACACCTCCCCCTGAACCTGAAACATAAAATGAATGCAATTGTTGTTGTTAA
CTTGTTTATTGCAGCTTATAATGGTTACAAATAAAGCAATAGCATCACAAATTTCACAAATAAAGCATTT
TTTTCACTGCATTCTAGTTGTGGTTTGTCCAAACTCATCAATGTATCTTAAAGCTTCTAGGCCGGCCGAT
CTCGGATCTGACAATGTTCAGTGCAGAGACTCGGCTACGCCTCGTGGACTTTGAAGTTGACCAACAATGT
TTATTCTTACCTCTAATAGTCCTCTGTGGCAAGGTCAAGATTCTGTTAGAAGCCAATGAAGAACCTGGTT
GTTCAATAACATTTTGTTCGTCTAATATTTCACTACCGCTTGACGTTGGCTGCACTTCATGTACCTCATC
TATAAACGCTTCTTCTGTATCGCTCTGGACGTCATCTTCACTTACGTGATCTGATATTTCACTGTCAGAA
TCCTCACCAACAAGCTCGTCATCGCTTTGCAGAAGAGCAGAGAGGATATGCTCATCGTCTAAAGAACTAC
CCATTTTATTATATATTAGTCACGATATCTATAACAAGAAAATATATATATAATAAGTTATCACGTAAGT
AGAACATGAAATAACAATATAATTATCGTATGAGTTAAATCTTAAAAGTCACGTAAAAGATAATCATGCG
TCATTTTGACTCACGCGGTCGTTATAGTTCAAAATCAGTGACACTTACCGCATTGACAAGCACGCCTCAC
GGGAGCTCCAAGCGGCGACTGAGATGTCCTAAATGCACAGCGACGGATTCGCGCTATTTAGAAAGAGAGA
GCAATATTTCAAGAATGCATGCGTCAATTTTACGCAGACTATCTTTCTAGGGTTAAAAAAGATTTGCGCT
TTACTCGACCTAAACTTTAAACACGTCATAGAATCTTCGTTTGACAAAAACCACATTGTGGCCAAGCTGT
GTGACGCGACGCGCGCTAAAGAATGGCAAACCAAGTCGCGCGAGCGTCGACTCTAGAGGATCCCCGGGTA
CCGAGCTCGAATTCGTAATCATGTCATAGCTGTTTCCTGTGTGAAATTGTTATCCGCTCACAATTCCACA
CAACATACGAGCCGGAAGCATAAAGTGTAAAGCCTGGGGTGCCTAATGAGTGAGCTAACTCACATTAATT
GCGTTGCGCTCACTGCCCGCTTTCCAGTCGGGAAACCTGTCGTGCCAGCTGCATTAATGAATCGGCCAAC
GCGCGGGGAGAGGCGGTTTGCGTATTGGGCGCTCTTCCGCTTCCTCGCTCACTGACTCGCTGCGCTCGGT
CGTTCGGCTGCGGCGAGCGGTATCAGCTCACTCAAAGGCGGTAATACGGTTATCCACAGAATCAGGGGAT
AACGCAGGAAAGAACATGTGAGCAAAAGGCCAGCAAAAGGCCAGGAACCGTAAAAAGGCCGCGTTGCTGG
CGTTTTTCCATAGGCTCCGCCCCCCTGACGAGCATCACAAAAATCGACGCTCAAGTCAGAGGTGGCGAAA
CCCGACAGGACTATAAAGATACCAGGCGTTTCCCCCTGGAAGCTCCCTCGTGCGCTCTCCTGTTCCGACC
CTGCCGCTTACCGGATACCTGTCCGCCTTTCTCCCTTCGGGAAGCGTGGCGCTTTCTCATAGCTCACGCT
GTAGGTATCTCAGTTCGGTGTAGGTCGTTCGCTCCAAGCTGGGCTGTGTGCACGAACCCCCCGTTCAGCC
CGACCGCTGCGCCTTATCCGGTAACTATCGTCTTGAGTCCAACCCGGTAAGACACGACTTATCGCCACTG
GCAGCAGCCACTGGTAACAGGATTAGCAGAGCGAGGTATGTAGGCGGTGCTACAGAGTTCTTGAAGTGGT
GGCCTAACTACGGCTACACTAGAAGAACAGTATTTGGTATCTGCGCTCTGCTGAAGCCAGTTACCTTCGG
AAAAAGAGTTGGTAGCTCTTGATCCGGCAAACAAACCACCGCTGGTAGCGGTGGTTTTTTTGTTTGCAAG
CAGCAGATTACGCGCAGAAAAAAAGGATCTCAAGAAGATCCTTTGATCTTTTCTACGGGGTCTGACGCTC
AGTGGAACGAAAACTCACGTTAAGGGATTTTGGTCATGAGATTATCAAAAAGGATCTTCACCTAGATCCT
TTTAAATTAAAAATGAAGTTTTAAATCAATCTAAAGTATATATGAGTAAACTTGGTCTGACAGTTACCAA
TGCTTAATCAGTGAGGCACCTATCTCAGCGATCTGTCTATTTCGTTCATCCATAGTTGCCTGACTCCCCG
TCGTGTAGATAACTACGATACGGGAGGGCTTACCATCTGGCCCCAGTGCTGCAATGATACCGCGAGACCC
ACGCTCACCGGCTCCAGATTTATCAGCAATAAACCAGCCAGCCGGAAGGGCCGAGCGCAGAAGTGGTCCT
GCAACTTTATCCGCCTCCATCCAGTCTATTAATTGTTGCCGGGAAGCTAGAGTAAGTAGTTCGCCAGTTA
ATAGTTTGCGCAACGTTGTTGCCATTGCTACAGGCATCGTGGTGTCACGCTCGTCGTTTGGTATGGCTTC
ATTCAGCTCCGGTTCCCAACGATCAAGGCGAGTTACATGATCCCCCATGTTGTGCAAAAAAGCGGTTAGC
TCCTTCGGTCCTCCGATCGTTGTCAGAAGTAAGTTGGCCGCAGTGTTATCACTCATGGTTATGGCAGCAC
TGCATAATTCTCTTACTGTCATGCCATCCGTAAGATGCTTTTCTGTGACTGGTGAGTACTCAACCAAGTC
ATTCTGAGAATAGTGTATGCGGCGACCGAGTTGCTCTTGCCCGGCGTCAATACGGGATAATACCGCGCCA
CATAGCAGAACTTTAAAAGTGCTCATCATTGGAAAACGTTCTTCGGGGCGAAAACTCTCAAGGATCTTAC
CGCTGTTGAGATCCAGTTCGATGTAACCCACTCGTGCACCCAACTGATCTTCAGCATCTTTTACTTTCAC
CAGCGTTTCTGGGTGAGCAAAAACAGGAAGGCAAAATGCCGCAAAAAAGGGAATAAGGGCGACACGGAAA
TGTTGAATACTCATACTCTTCCTTTTTCAATATTATTGAAGCATTTATCAGGGTTATTGTCTCATGAGCG
GATACATATTTGAATGTATTTAGAAAAATAAACAAATAGGGGTTCCGCGCACATTTCCCCGAAAAGTGCC
ACCTGACGTCTAAGAAACCATTATTATCATGACATTAACCTATAAAAATAGGCGTATCACGAGGCCCTTT
CGTCTCGCGCGTTTCGGTGATGACGGTGAAAACCTCTGACACATGCAGCTCCCGGAGACGGTCACAGCTT
GTCTGTAAGCGGATGCCGGGAGCAGACAAGCCCGTCAGGGCGCGTCAGCGGGTGTTGGCGGGTGTCGGGG
CTGGCTTAACTATGCGGCATCAGAGCAGATTGTACTGAGAGTGCACCATATGCGGTGTGAAATACCGCAC
AGATGCGTAAGGAGAAAATACCGCATCAGGCGCCATTCGCCATTCAGGCTGCGCAACTGTTGGGAAGGGC
GATCGGTGCGGGCCTCTTCGCTATTACGCCAGCTGGCGAAAGGGGGATGTGCTGCAAGGCGATTAAGTTG
GGTAACGCCAGGGTTTTCCCAGTCACGACGTTGTAAAACGACGGCCAGTGCCAAGCTTTGTTTAAAAATA
TAACAAAATTGTGATCCCACAAAATGAAGTGGGGCAAAATCAAATAATTAATAGTGTCCGTAAACTTGTT
GGTCTTCAACTTTTTGAGGAACACGTTGGACGGCAAATCCGTGACTATAACACAAGTTGATTTAATAATT
TTAGCCAACACGTCGGGCTGCGTGTTTTTTGCCGACGCGTCTGTGTACACGTTGATTAACTGGTCGATTA
AACTGTTGAAATAATTTAATTTTTGGTTCTTCTTTAAATCTGTGATGAAATTTTTTAAAATAACTTTAAA
TTCTTCATTGGTAAAAAATGCCACGTTTTGCAACTTGTGAGGGTCTAATATGAGGTCAAACTCAGTAGGA
GTTTTATCCAAAAAAGAAAACATGATTACGTCTGTACACGAACGCGTATTAACGCAGAGTGCAAAGTATA
AGAGGGTTAAAAAATATATTTTACGCACCATATACGCATCGGGTTGATATCGTTAATATGGATCAATTTG
AACAGTTGATTAACGTGTCTCTGCTCAAGTCTTTGATCAAAACGCAAATCGACGAAAATGTGTCGGACAA
TATCAAGTCGATGAGCGAAAAACTAAAAAGGCTAGAATACGACAATCTCACAGACAGCGTTGAGATATAC
GGTATTCACGACAGCAGGCTGAATAATAAAAAAATTAGAAACTATTATTTAACCCTAGAAAGATAATCAT
ATTGTGACGTACGTTAAAGATAATCATGCGTAAAATTGACGCATGTGTTTTATCGGTCTGTATATCGAGG
TTTATTTATTAATTTGAATAGATATTAAGTTTTATTATATTTACACTTACATACTAATAATAAATTCAAC
AAACAATTTATTTATGTTTATTTATTTATTAAAAAAAAACAAAAACTCAAAATTTCTTCTATAAAGTAAC
AAAACTTTTAAACATTCTCTCTTTTACAAAAATAAACTTATTTTGTACTTTAAAAACAGTCATGTTGTAT
TATAAAATAAGTAATTAGCTTAACTTATACATAATAGAAACAAATTATACTTATTAGTCAGTCAGAAACA
ACTTTGGCACATATCAATATTATGCTCTCGACAAATAACTTTTTTGCATTTTTTGCACGATGCATTTGCC
TTTCGCCTTATTTTAGAGGGGCAGTAAGTACAGTAAGTACGTTTTTTCATTACTGGCTCTTCAGTACTGT
CATCTGATGTACCAGGCACTTCATTTGGCAAAATATTAGAGATATTATCGCGCAAATATCTCTTCAAAGT
AGGAGCTTCTAAACGCTTACGCATAAACGATGACGTCAGGCTCATGTAAAGGTTTCTCATAAATTTTTTG
CGACTTTGAACCTTTTCTCCCTTGCTACTGACATTATGGCTGTATATAATAAAAGAATTTATGCAGGCAA
TGTTTATCATTCCGTACAATAATGCCATAGGCCACCTATTCGTCTTCCTACTGCAGGTCATCACAGAACA
CATTTGGTCTAGCGTGTCCACTCCGCCTTTAGTTTGATTATAATACATAACCATTTGCGGTTTACCGGTA
CTTTCGTTGATAGAAGCATCCTCATCACAAGATGATAATAAGTATACCATCTTAGCTGGCTTCGGTTTAT
ATGAGACGAGAGTAAGGGGTCCGTCAAAACAAAACATCGATGTTCCCACTGGCCTGGAGCGACTGTTTTT
CAGTACTTCCGGTATCTCGCGTTTGTTTGATCGCACGGTTCCCACAATGGTTAATTCGAGCTCGCCCGGG
GTCCTAGGTCGACGATGTAGGTCACGGTCTCGAAGCCGCGGTGCGGGTGCCAGGGCGTGCCCTTGGGCTC
CCCGGGCGCGTACTCCACCTCACCCATCTGGTCCATCATGATGAACGGGTCGAGGTGGCGGTAGTTGATC
CCGGCGAACGCGCGGCGCACCGGGAAGCCCTCGCCCTCGAAACCGCTGGGCGCGGTGGTCACGGTGAGCA
CGGGACGTGCGACGGCGTCGGCGGGTGCGGATACGCGGGGCAGCGTCAGCGGGTTCTCGACGGTCACGGC
GGGCATGTCGACGCGGCCGCTCGACCCATCCCATTATACACCCATATAAACATTTACAAAGGAGTAAAAT
CCAGGACATCCATGTCAATATCAATCGTATCATCTGGTCGGTAGCCTTGGAATCCTCTATTGCTTCCAAG
GCACCGCCAAATCCATCCCATCTCGAATTTTAGCCGTATATTCGTTTATCTATGTAAGTACTATTAAAGT
TTGTGCTCAAAACGGAGAACTGAGTTTTCTGAAATCGGGGTGTGTGAAATGTGTCGAAGTCGGAAATCGT
AGTAGCCTATTTGTGAACATTCGGTGTAGTAATCCAAGCCAGGTTCAGTTCACCTCAGTATCAGCTAGCA
CGTACACGACTAAAATCTAAACCTGAAAAATTATACGTTTAAATATTCAGTCTTTTGCCGATTTTTGCCC
CACTCAGACTGTTTTAAAAGCTCGATTTTTTTTTGTACCATTTTTTCGGTGTGAAAAAGGGGCCCTAACT
TTACTATCAAACTCGAGATG
Features (pLannotate 1.2.2; 25 found; start..end, strand, type, name):
    118..1719    +  CDS            Cas9(N): N-terminal portion of Streptococcus pyogenes Cas9 (Zetsche et al., 2015)
   1720..4218    +  CDS            Cas9(C): C-terminal portion of Streptococcus pyogenes Cas9 (Zetsche et al., 2015)
   4219..4266    +  CDS            nucleoplasmin NLS: bipartite nuclear localization signal from nucleoplasmin
   4321..5040    +  CDS            EGFP: the original enhanced GFP (Yang et al., 1996) mammalian codon-optimized
   5068..5832    -  CDS            P74 (fragment): PIF0_NPVAC - Experimental evidence at protein level: Swiss-Prot protein existence level 1. Plays an essential role for oral infectivity of occlusion- derived virus (ODV) and functions also in host midgut attachment and fusion by binding to a specific host receptor. From Autographa californica nuclear polyhedrosis virus (AcMNPV).
   5735..6195    +  promoter       OpIE-2 promoter (fragment): immediate-early gene 2 from the Orgyia pseudotsugata multicapsid nucleopolyhedrovirus; strong constitutive baculovirus promoter for insect cell expression
   6209..6274    +  CDS            IE2 (fragment): VIE2_NPVOP - Protein inferred from homology: Swiss-Prot protein existence level 3. RING-finger E3 ubiquitin ligase that plays an important regulatory role during the initial stages of infection. Migrates to specific nuclear foci early in infection supposely to prepare the sites for viral replication by targeting and ubiquitinating host proteins. From Orgyia pseudotsugata multicapsid polyhedrosis virus (OpMNPV).
   6275..6955    +  CDS            DsRed1: wild-type DsRed mammalian codon-optimized
   6963..7046    +  CDS            large T antigen (fragment): large T antigen from SV40 (simian virus 40)
   7069..7190    +  polyA_signal   SV40 poly(A) signal: SV40 polyadenylation signal
   7893..8033    +  CDS            FP (fragment): FP25_NPVAC - Experimental evidence at protein level: Swiss-Prot protein existence level 1. From Autographa californica nuclear polyhedrosis virus (AcMNPV).
   8026..8064    -  misc_feature   MCS (fragment): pUC18/19 multiple cloning site
   8095..8117    -  protein_bind   lac operator (fragment): The lac repressor binds to the lac operator to inhibit transcription in E. coli. This inhibition can be relieved by adding lactose or isopropyl-β-D-thiogalactopyranoside (IPTG). lac repressor encoded by lacI
   8121..8151    -  promoter       lac promoter: promoter for the E. coli lac operon
   8166..8187    -  protein_bind   CAP binding site: CAP binding activates transcription in the presence of cAMP. E. coli catabolite activator protein
   8200..8292    -  CDS            lacI (fragment): lac repressor; lacI; The lac repressor binds to the lac operator to inhibit transcription in E. coli. This inhibition can be relieved by adding lactose or isopropyl-β-D-thiogalactopyranoside (IPTG).
   8475..9063    -  rep_origin     ori: high-copy-number ColE1/pMB1/pBR322/pUC origin of replication
   9234..10094   -  CDS            AmpR: β-lactamase; bla; confers resistance to ampicillin, carbenicillin, and related antibiotics
  10095..10199   -  promoter       AmpR promoter: bla
  10294..10329   +  CDS            rop (fragment): Rop protein, which maintains plasmids at low copy number; rop
  10431..10530   +  misc_feature   bom (fragment): basis of mobility region from pBR322
  10536..10690   -  CDS            lacZα (fragment): LacZα fragment of β-galactosidase; lacZ fragment
  10694..11161   -  CDS            LEF-9 (fragment): LEF9_NPVAC - Experimental evidence at protein level: Swiss-Prot protein existence level 1. Component of the viral DNA-dependent RNA polymerase which is composed of four equimolar subunits of LEF-4, LEF-8, LEF-9, and p47. Plays an essential role in late and very late gene expression. From Autographa californica nuclear polyhedrosis virus (AcMNPV).
  11188..11391   +  CDS            FP (fragment): FP25_NPVAC - Experimental evidence at protein level: Swiss-Prot protein existence level 1. From Autographa californica nuclear polyhedrosis virus (AcMNPV).
  12489..12558   +  protein_bind   attB: attB site for the φC31 integrase (Groth et al., 2000) phage φC31 integrase
