[The description below was written by a language model from this plasmid's Addgene catalogue record and pLannotate feature annotations shown in this document.]
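Description:
874V=βTub-NLS-hSpCas9-T2A-GFP, Opie2-dsRed-SV40 is an insect expression and transgenesis plasmid of about 13.2 kb, built on a piggyBac (pBac) backbone for germline transformation of Drosophila melanogaster. It is propagated in E. coli through a high-copy ColE1/pUC-type origin and selected with ampicillin via the β-lactamase gene. The backbone also retains remnants of pUC cloning-vector sequence (lac promoter/operator and lacZα fragments).

The main payload is a human-codon-optimised Streptococcus pyogenes Cas9 coding sequence carrying nuclear localisation signals; a C-terminal nucleoplasmin NLS is annotated. It is joined through a T2A self-cleaving peptide to EGFP, so cells expressing Cas9 also produce a separate green fluorescent protein as a readout. According to the catalogue entry, this cassette is driven by the betaTub85D (CG9359) promoter, which restricts Cas9 expression to males. The promoter, the T2A and the piggyBac terminal repeats are not called out in the automated feature table. The several short AcMNPV baculovirus gene fragments (FP25, LEF-9) probably reflect the flanking sequence that commonly accompanies piggyBac arms. The P74 fragment lies immediately downstream of EGFP, and its role is not stated in the record.

A second, independent cassette uses the constitutive baculoviral OpIE-2 promoter to express DsRed, terminated by an SV40 polyadenylation signal, giving a red fluorescent marker for identifying transgenic animals. A φC31 attB site is also present, so the construct can be integrated either by piggyBac transposition or by site-specific φC31 integrase-mediated insertion into an attP docking line. The record associates it with work on a confinable home-and-rescue gene drive, where it would provide a male-limited source of Cas9.
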