Addgene plasmid #159672: 874V=βTub-NLS-hSpCas9-T2A-GFP, Opie2-dsRed-SV40
Purpose: Plasmid supports Cas9 expression only in males, Opie2-dsRed tagged, and can be integrated with pBac or phC31.
Depositing lab: Omar Akbari. Depositing organization: University of California, San Diego (UCSD). Publication: A confinable home and rescue gene drive for population modification. Kandul NP, Liu J, Bennett JB, Marshall JM, Akbari OS. Elife. 2021 Mar 5;10. pii: 65939. doi: 10.7554/eLife.65939. PubMed 33666174.
Backbone
  Vector backbone: pBac
  Backbone size w/o insert (bp): 8000
  Vector type: Insect Expression
Growth in bacteria
  Bacterial resistance: Ampicillin, 100 μg/mL
  Growth temperature: 37°C
  Growth strain: DH5alpha
  Copy number: High Copy
Gene/Insert
  Gene/Insert name: βTub-NLS-hSpCas9-T2A-GFP
  Species: D. melanogaster (fly)
  Insert size (bp): 6200
  GenBank ID: betaTub85D (CG9359) promoter
  Tag / fusion protein: T2A-GFP (C terminal on insert)
Terms and licenses: Academic/Nonprofit Terms; Industry Terms: Not Available to Industry
How to cite: 874V=βTub-NLS-hSpCas9-T2A-GFP, Opie2-dsRed-SV40 was a gift from Omar Akbari (Addgene plasmid # 159672 ; http://n2t.net/addgene:159672 ; RRID:Addgene_159672)
